>Addgene plasmid #170114 | AraC-pHG165c WT | addgene full sequence | sequence record 333277 | Addgene NGS Result
CCCTGATTCTGTGGATAACCGTATTACCGCCTTTGAGTGAGCTGATACCGCTCGCCGCAGCCGAACGACC
GAGCGCAGCGAGTCAGTGAGCGAGGAAGCGGAAGAGCGCCTGATGCGGTATTTTCTCCTTACGCATCTGT
GCGGTATTTCACACCGCATATGGTGCACTCTCAGTACAATCTGCTCTGATGCCGCATAGTTAAGCCAGTA
TACACTCCGCTATCGCTACGTGACTGGGTCATGGCTGCGCCCCGACACCCGCCAACACCCGCTGACGCGC
CCTGACGGGCTTGTCTGCTCCCGGCATCCGCTTACAGACAAGCTGTGACCGTCTCCGGGAGCTGCATGTG
TCAGAGGTTTTCACCGTCATCACCGAAACGCGCGAGGCAGCTGCGGTAAAGCTCATCAGCGTGGTCGTGA
AGCGATTCACAGATGTCTGCCTGTTCATCCGCGTCCAGCTCGTTGAGTTTCTCCAGAAGCGTTAATGTCT
GGCTTCTGATAAAGCGGGCCATGTTAAGGGCGGTTTTTTCCTGTTTGGTCACTGATGCCTCCGTGTAAGG
GGGATTTCTGTTCATGGGGGTAATGATACCGATGAAACGAGAGAGGATGCTCACGATACGGGTTACTGAT
GATGAACATGCCCGGTTACTGGAACGTTGTGAGGGTAAACAACTGGCGGTATGGATGCGGCGGGACCAGA
GAAAAATCACTCAGGGTCAATGCCAGCGCTTCGTTAATACAGATGTAGGTGTTCCACAGGGTAGCCAGCA
GCATCCTGCGATGCAGATCCGGAACATAATGGTGCAGGGCGCTGACTTCCGCGTTTCCAGACTTTACGAA
ACACGGAAACCGAAGACCATTCATGTTGTTGCTCAGGTCGCAGACGTTTTGCAGCAGCAGTCGCTTCACG
TTCGCTCGCGTATCGGTGATTCATTCTGCTAACCAGTAAGGCAACCCCGCCAGCCTAGCCGGGTCCTCAA
CGACAGGAGCACGATCATGCGCACCCGTGGCCAGGACCCAACGCTGCCCGCCGTTAACGGGCGCAATTAA
TCTAGAGCTATATTATTACGAATTCTCATTATGACAACTTGACGGCTACATCATTCACTTTTTCTTCACA
ACCGGCACGGAACTCGCTCGGGCTGGCCCCGGTGCATTTTTTAAATACCCGCGAGAAATAGAGTTGATCG
TCAAAACCAACATTGCGACCGACGGTGGCGATAGGCATCCGGGTGGTGCTCAAAAGCAGCTTCGCCTGGC
TGATACGTTGGTCCTCGCGCCAGCTTAAGACGCTAATCCCTAACTGCTGGCGGAAAAGATGTGACAGACG
CGACGGCGACAAGCAAACATGCTGTGCGACGCTGGCGATATCAAAATTGCTGTCTGCCAGGTGATCGCTG
ATGTACTGACAAGCCTCGCGTACCCGATTATCCATCGGTGGATGGAGCGACTCGTTAATCGCTTCCATGC
GCCGCAGTAACAATTGCTCAAGCAGATTTATCGCCAGCAGCTCCGAATAGCGCCCTTCCCCTTGCCCGGC
GTTAATGATTTGCCCAAACAGGTCGCTGAAATGCGGCTGGTGCGCTTCATCCGGGCGAAAGAACCCCGTA
TTGGCAAATATTGACGGCCAGTTAAGCCATTCATGCCAGTAGGCGCGCGGACGAAAGTAAACCCACTGGT
GATACCATTCGCGAGCCTCCGGATGACGACCGTAGTGATGAATCTCTCCTGGCGGGAACAGCAAAATATC
ACCCGGTCGGCAAACAAATTCTCGTCCCTGATTTTTCACCACCCCCTGACCGCGAATGGTGAGATTGAGA
ATATAACCTTTCATTCCCAGCGGTCGGTCGATAAAAAAATCGAGATAACCGTTGGCCTCAATCGGCGTTA
AACCCGCCACCAGATGGGCATTAAACGAGTATCCCGGCAGCAGGGGATCATTTTGCGCTTCAGCCATTAG
AAACCCTCCCCAGCATGATTAAGATGTTTCAGTACGAAAATTGCTTCATTGTTGATCTCCTTTTTAAGTG
AACTTGGGCCCCGGGCGCTATCATGCCATACCGCGAAAGGTTTTGCACCATTCGATGGTGTCACCATTCG
ATGGTGGAATTCCCGGGGATCCGTCGACCTGCAGCCAAGCTTGGCACTGGCCGTCGTTTTACAACGTCGT
GACTGGGAAAACCCTGGCGTTACCCAACTTAATCGCCTTGCAGCACATCCCCCTTTCGCCAGCTGGCGTA
ATAGCGAAGAGGCCCGCACCGATCGCCCTTCCCAACAGTTGCGCAGCCTGAATGGCGAATGCCGTTAACG
GATTCTTGAAGACGAAAGGGCCTCGTGATACGCCTATTTTTATAGGTTAATGTCATGATAATAATGGTTT
CTTAGACGTCAGGTGGCACTTTTCGGGGAAATGTGCGCGGAACCCCTATTTGTTTATTTTTCTAAATACA
TTCAAATATGTATCCGCTCATGAGACAATAACCCTGATAAATGCTTCAATAATATTGAAAAAGGAAGAGT
ATGAGTATTCAACATTTCCGTGTCGCCCTTATTCCCTTTTTTGCGGCATTTTGCCTTCCTGTTTTTGCTC
ACCCAGAAACGCTGGTGAAAGTAAAAGATGCTGAAGATCAGTTGGGTGCACGAGTGGGTTACATCGAACT
GGATCTCAACAGCGGTAAGATCCTTGAGAGTTTTCGCCCCGAAGAACGTTTTCCAATGATGAGCACTTTT
AAAGTTCTGCTATGTGGCGCGGTATTATCCCGTATTGACGCCGGGCAAGAGCAACTCGGTCGCCGCATAC
ACTATTCTCAGAATGACTTGGTTGAGTACTCACCAGTCACAGAAAAGCATCTTACGGATGGCATGACAGT
AAGAGAATTATGCAGTGCTGCCATAACCATGAGTGATAACACTGCGGCCAACTTACTTCTGACAACGATC
GGAGGACCGAAGGAGCTAACCGCTTTTTTGCACAACATGGGGGATCATGTAACTCGCCTTGATCGTTGGG
AACCGGAGCTGAATGAAGCCATACCAAACGACGAGCGTGACACCACGATGCCTGTAGCAATGGCAACAAC
GTTGCGCAAACTATTAACTGGCGAACTACTTACTCTAGCTTCCCGGCAACAATTAATAGACTGGATGGAG
GCGGATAAAGTTGCAGGACCACTTCTGCGCTCGGCCCTTCCGGCTGGCTGGTTTATTGCTGATAAATCTG
GAGCCGGTGAGCGTGGGTCTCGCGGTATCATTGCAGCACTGGGGCCAGATGGTAAGCCCTCCCGTATCGT
AGTTATCTACACGACGGGGAGTCAGGCAACTATGGATGAACGAAATAGACAGATCGCTGAGATAGGTGCC
TCACTGATTAAGCATTGGTAACTGTCAGACCAAGTTTACTCATATATACTTTAGATTGATTTAAAACTTC
ATTTTTAATTTAAAAGGATCTAGGTGAAGATCCTTTTTGATAATCTCATGACCAAAATCCCTTAACGTGA
GTTTTCGTTCCACTGAGCGTCAGACCCCGTAGAAAAGATCAAAGGATCTTCTTGAGATCCTTTTTTTCTG
CGCGTAATCTGCTGCTTGCAAACAAAAAAACCACCGCTACCAGCGGTGGTTTGTTTGCCGGATCAAGAGC
TACCAACTCTTTTTCCGAAGGTAACTGGCTTCAGCAGAGCGCAGATACCAAATACTGTCCTTCTAGTGTA
GCCGTAGTTAGGCCACCACTTCAAGAACTCTGTAGCACCGCCTACATACCTCGCTCTGCTAATCCTGTTA
CCAGTGGCTGCTGCCAGTGGCGATAAGTCGTGTCTTACCGGGTTGGACTCAAGACGATAGTTACCGGATA
AGGCGCAGCGGTCGGGCTGAACGGGGGGTTCGTGCACACAGCCCAGCTTGGAGCGAACGACCTACACCGA
ACTGAGATACCTACAGCGTGAGCTATGAGAAAGCGCCACGCTTCCCGAAGGGAGAAAGGCGGACAGGTAT
CCGGTAAGCGGCAGGGTCGGAACAGGAGAGCGCACGAGGGAGCTTCCAGGGGGAAACGCCTGGTATCTTT
ATAGTCCTGTCGGGTTTCGCCACCTCTGACTTGAGCGTCGATTTTTGTGATGCTCGTCAGGGGGGCGGAG
CCTATGGAAAAACGCCAGCAACGCGGCCTTTTTACGGTTCCTGGCCTTTTGCTGGCCTTTTGCTCACATG
TTCTTTCCTGCGTTATC
Features (pLannotate 1.2.2; 10 found; start..end, strand, type, name):
      1..104     +  rep_origin     RSF ori (fragment): Plasmids containing the RSF 1030 origin of replication can be propagated in E. coli cells that contain additional plasmids with compatible origins.
    109..249     -  misc_feature   bom: basis of mobility region from pBR322
    351..542     -  CDS            rop: Rop protein, which maintains plasmids at low copy number; rop
    559..939     +  CDS            YPB1_ECOLX: Protein predicted: Swiss-Prot protein existence level 4. From Escherichia coli.
   1079..1957    -  CDS            araC: L-arabinose regulatory protein; araC
   2041..2092    -  promoter       lacIq promoter (fragment): lacI (mutant); In the lacIq allele, a single base change in the promoter boosts expression of the lacI gene about 10-fold.
   2145..2299    +  CDS            lacZα (fragment): LacZα fragment of β-galactosidase; lacZ fragment
   2416..2520    +  promoter       AmpR promoter: bla
   2521..3381    +  CDS            AmpR: β-lactamase; bla; confers resistance to ampicillin, carbenicillin, and related antibiotics
   3552..4140    +  rep_origin     ori: high-copy-number ColE1/pMB1/pBR322/pUC origin of replication
