[The description below was written by a language model from this plasmid's Addgene catalogue record and pLannotate feature annotations shown in this document.]
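Description:
AraC-pHG165c WT is a low-copy bacterial expression plasmid of about 4.2 kb, built on the pHG165c backbone, that supplies the wild-type Escherichia coli AraC transcription activator. It replicates from a ColE1/pMB1-family origin. The annotation software labels this origin generically as high-copy, but the plasmid also carries the rop gene and the pBR322-type bom (basis of mobility) region. Rop holds down the copy number of this origin class, which fits the catalogue's low-copy designation. A short match to the RSF origin at the start of the sequence is only a fragment and probably reflects similarity to the adjacent origin region rather than a second functional replicon. Selection is by ampicillin, through the β-lactamase gene driven by its own promoter.

The payload is the full-length araC coding sequence, inserted by Gibson assembly. It lies on the reverse strand directly downstream of a fragment annotated as the lacIq promoter, in the same orientation. lacIq is a mutant lacI promoter with roughly tenfold stronger constitutive activity, so this arrangement agrees with the stated purpose of constitutive AraC expression, with the protein's activity then switched on by L-arabinose. No epitope or purification tags are annotated. A remnant lacZα fragment and a predicted open reading frame of unknown function also appear and seem to be backbone leftovers.

The associated publication studies allosteric regulation and tolerance to amino acid substitution in AraC/XylS-family regulators. In that context this plasmid most plausibly serves as the wild-type reference against which AraC variants are compared. The record does not describe the reporter or target promoter system used alongside it.
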