Addgene plasmid #170114: AraC-pHG165c WT
Purpose: Constitutively expressed, wild-type E coli AraC transcription activator; activated by L-Arabinose.
Depositing lab: Liskin Swint-Kruse. Depositing organization: University of Kansas Medical Center. Publication: Allosteric regulation within the highly interconnected structural scaffold of AraC/XylS homologs tolerates a wide range of amino acid changes. Picard HR, Schwingen KS, Green LM, Shis DL, Egan SM, Bennett MR, Swint-Kruse L. Proteins. 2021 Aug 8. doi: 10.1002/prot.26206. PubMed 34369028.
Backbone
  Vector backbone: pHG165c
  Vector type: Bacterial Expression
Growth in bacteria
  Bacterial resistance: Ampicillin, 100 μg/mL
  Growth temperature: 37°C
  Growth strain: DH5alpha
  Copy number: Low Copy
Gene/Insert
  Gene/Insert name: AraC
  Species: E. coli
  Cloning method: Gibson Cloning
Terms and licenses: Academic/Nonprofit Terms; Industry Terms: Not Available to Industry
How to cite: AraC-pHG165c WT was a gift from Liskin Swint-Kruse (Addgene plasmid # 170114 ; http://n2t.net/addgene:170114 ; RRID:Addgene_170114)
