>Addgene plasmid #170114 | AraC-pHG165c WT | depositor partial sequence | sequence record 329682 | AraC gene
ATGGCTGAAGCGCAAAATGATCCCCTGCTGCCGGGATACTCGTTTAATGCCCATCTGGTGGCGGGTTTAA
CGCCGATTGAGGCCAACGGTTATCTCGATTTTTTTATCGACCGACCGCTGGGAATGAAAGGTTATATTCT
CAATCTCACCATTCGCGGTCAGGGGGTGGTGAAAAATCAGGGACGAGAATTTGTTTGCCGACCGGGTGAT
ATTTTGCTGTTCCCGCCAGGAGAGATTCATCACTACGGTCGTCATCCGGAGGCTCGCGAATGGTATCACC
AGTGGGTTTACTTTCGTCCGCGCGCCTACTGGCATGAATGGCTTAACTGGCCGTCAATATTTGCCAATAC
GGGGTTCTTTCGCCCGGATGAAGCGCACCAGCCGCATTTCAGCGACCTGTTTGGGCAAATCATTAACGCC
GGGCAAGGGGAAGGGCGCTATTCGGAGCTGCTGGCGATAAATCTGCTTGAGCAATTGTTACTGCGGCGCA
TGGAAGCGATTAACGAGTCGCTCCATCCACCGATGGATAATCGGGTACGCGAGGCTTGTCAGTACATCAG
CGATCACCTGGCAGACAGCAATTTTGATATCGCCAGCGTCGCACAGCATGTTTGCTTGTCGCCGTCGCGT
CTGTCACATCTTTTCCGCCAGCAGTTAGGGATTAGCGTCTTAAGCTGGCGCGAGGACCAACGTATCAGCC
AGGCGAAGCTGCTTTTGAGCACCACCCGGATGCCTATCGCCACCGTCGGTCGCAATGTTGGTTTTGACGA
TCAACTCTATTTCTCGCGGGTATTTAAAAAATGCACCGGGGCCAGCCCGAGCGAGTTCCGTGCCGGTTGT
GAAGAAAAAGTGAATGATGTAGCCGTCAAGTTGTCATAA
